Addgene plasmid #200236: U6-TM2Emp-6T_iBlue-ModFlanks
Purpose: (Empty Backbone) Backbone for cloning longer RNA triggers that activate iSBH-sgRNAs
Depositing lab: Tatjana Sauka-Spengler. Depositing organization: University of Oxford. Publication: Specific Modulation of CRISPR Transcriptional Activators through RNA-Sensing Guide RNAs in Mammalian Cells and Zebrafish Embryos. Pelea O, Mayes S, Ferry QRV, Fulga TA, Sauka-Spengler T. bioRxiv 2023.05.08.539738 10.1101/2023.05.08.539738.
Backbone
  Vector backbone: pcDNA
  Vector type: Mammalian Expression
Growth in bacteria
  Bacterial resistance: Ampicillin, 100 μg/mL
  Growth temperature: 37°C
  Growth strain: DH5alpha
  Copy number: High Copy
Gene/Insert
  Gene/Insert name: None
Terms and licenses: Academic/Nonprofit Terms; Industry Terms: Not Available to Industry
Depositor comments: Please visit https://www.biorxiv.org/content/10.1101/2023.05.08.539738v1 for bioRxiv preprint.
How to cite: U6-TM2Emp-6T_iBlue-ModFlanks was a gift from Tatjana Sauka-Spengler (Addgene plasmid # 200236 ; http://n2t.net/addgene:200236 ; RRID:Addgene_200236)
