[The description below was written by a language model from this plasmid's Addgene catalogue record and pLannotate feature annotations shown in this document.]
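Description:
U6-TM2Emp-6T_iBlue-ModFlanks is an empty mammalian expression backbone built on a pcDNA-type vector, intended for cloning longer RNA trigger sequences that activate iSBH-sgRNAs, the RNA-sensing guide RNAs used to make CRISPR transcriptional activators conditional on a chosen transcript. The plasmid (about 5 kb) is propagated in E. coli through a high-copy ColE1/pUC-type origin and selected with ampicillin via the β-lactamase gene and its native promoter. An f1 phage origin is also present, along with residual lac promoter/operator and bom fragments that are carry-overs from the backbone.

The working cassette is driven by the human U6 promoter, an RNA polymerase III promoter suited to producing short, uncapped, non-polyadenylated RNAs. The region downstream of U6 is not annotated in the feature table and the record lists no insert. By its name, this region presumably holds the empty trigger cloning site with modified flanking sequences and a six-thymidine Pol III terminator, but the record does not spell out these details. Only small remnants of the original pcDNA CMV enhancer and bGH polyadenylation signal flank this region.

A separate SV40 enhancer/early promoter drives a coding sequence annotated as mIFP, a monomeric infrared fluorescent protein derived from a bacteriophytochrome. It is followed by the SV40 polyadenylation signal, with a short fragment of the bleomycin-resistance gene left between them. This reporter, probably the "iBlue" of the name, would mark transfected cells that received the trigger plasmid. No complete mammalian drug-selection marker is annotated, which points to use by transient delivery. The associated work applied the system in mammalian cells and zebrafish embryos.
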