Features (pLannotate 1.2.2; 17 found; start..end, strand, type, name):
     28..80      -  misc_feature   bom (fragment): basis of mobility region from pBR322
    235..254     +  enhancer       CMV enhancer (fragment): human cytomegalovirus immediate early enhancer
    255..495     +  promoter       U6 promoter: RNA polymerase III promoter for human U6 snRNA
    638..672     +  polyA_signal   bGH poly(A) signal (fragment): bovine growth hormone polyadenylation signal
    676..697     +  promoter       SV40 promoter (fragment): SV40 enhancer and early promoter
    718..1146    +  rep_origin     f1 ori (sequence partly withheld): f1 bacteriophage origin of replication; arrow indicates direction of (+) strand synthesis
   1160..1489    +  promoter       SV40 promoter: SV40 enhancer and early promoter
   1536..2495    +  CDS            mIFP: naturally monomeric infrared fluorescent protein derived from a truncated bacteriophytochrome (Yu et al., 2015)
   2521..2646    +  CDS            ble (fragment): BLE_KLEPN - Experimental evidence at protein level: Swiss-Prot protein existence level 1. Binding protein with a strong affinity to the bleomycin family of antibiotics. Binds to CL990; an antimitotic-antibiotic compound. From Klebsiella pneumoniae.
   2641..2762    +  polyA_signal   SV40 poly(A) signal: SV40 polyadenylation signal
   2835..2851    -  protein_bind   lac operator: The lac repressor binds to the lac operator to inhibit transcription in E. coli. This inhibition can be relieved by adding lactose or isopropyl-β-D-thiogalactopyranoside (IPTG). lac repressor encoded by lacI
   2859..2889    -  promoter       lac promoter: promoter for the E. coli lac operon
   2904..2925    -  protein_bind   CAP binding site: CAP binding activates transcription in the presence of cAMP. E. coli catabolite activator protein
   2938..3030    -  CDS            lacI (fragment): lac repressor; lacI; The lac repressor binds to the lac operator to inhibit transcription in E. coli. This inhibition can be relieved by adding lactose or isopropyl-β-D-thiogalactopyranoside (IPTG).
   3213..3801    -  rep_origin     ori: high-copy-number ColE1/pMB1/pBR322/pUC origin of replication
   3972..4832    -  CDS            AmpR: β-lactamase; bla; confers resistance to ampicillin, carbenicillin, and related antibiotics
   4833..4937    -  promoter       AmpR promoter: bla
>Addgene plasmid #200236 | U6-TM2Emp-6T_iBlue-ModFlanks | addgene full sequence | sequence record 396686 | Addgene NGS Result
GACGGATCGGGAGATCTCCCGATCCCCTATGGTGCACTCTCAGTACAATCTGCTCTGATGCCGCATAGTT
AAGCCAGTATCTGCTCCCTGCTTGTGTGTTGGAGGTCGCTGAGTAGTGCGCGAGCAAAATTTAAGCTACA
ACAAGGCAAGGCTTGACCGACAATTGCATGAAGAATCTGCTTAGGGTTAGGCGTTTTGCGCTGCTTCGCG
ATGTACGGGCCAGATATACGCGTTGACATTGATTATTGACTAGTGAGGGCCTATTTCCCATGATTCCTTC
ATATTTGCATATACGATACAAGGCTGTTAGAGAGATAATTGGAATTAATTTGACTGTAAACACAAAGATA
TTAGTACAAAATACGTGACGTAGAAAGTAATAATTTCTTGGGTAGTTTGCAGTTTTAAAATTATGTTTTA
AAATGGACTATCATATGCTTACCGTAACTTGAAAGTATTTCGATTTCTTGGCTTTATATATCTTGTGGAA
AGGACGAAACACCGGCTCGAAAGAGCCACTGAGACGTAAGACTCGAGCGGTCCGTCTCAGTCAGGGTCTT
CGAGCATTGGAAGTCTAGATACCTGCTTTACGAAGACCTGCGGCCGCATGCTAGTACGAAAGTACTAGCT
TTTTTGCTAGCAGGCATGCTGGGGATGCGGTGGGCTCTATGGCTTCTGAGGCGGAAAGAACCAGCTGGGG
CTCTAGGGGGTATCCCC
[124 nt withheld, positions 718-841]
C
[91 nt withheld, positions 843-933]
A
[49 nt withheld, positions 935-983]
CCTTTGACGTTGGAGTCCACGTTCTTT
[37 nt withheld, positions 1011-1047]
ACCCTATCTCGGTCTATTCTTTTGATTTATAAGGGATTTTGCCGATTTCGGCCTATTGGTTAAAAAATGA
GCTGATTTAACAAAAATTTAACGCGAATTAATTCTGTGGAATGTGTGTCAGTTAGGGTGTGGAAAGTCCC
CAGGCTCCCCAGCAGGCAGAAGTATGCAAAGCATGCATCTCAATTAGTCAGCAACCAGGTGTGGAAAGTC
CCCAGGCTCCCCAGCAGGCAGAAGTATGCAAAGCATGCATCTCAATTAGTCAGCAACCATAGTCCCGCCC
CTAACTCCGCCCATCCCGCCCCTAACTCCGCCCAGTTCCGCCCATTCTCCGCCCCATGGCTGACTAATTT
TTTTTATTTATGCAGAGGCCGAGGCCGCCTCTGCCTCTGAGCTATTCCAGAAGTAGTGAGGAGGCTTTTT
TGGAGGCCTAGGCTTTTGCAAAAAGCTCCCGGGAGCTTGTATATCCATTTTCGGATCTGATCGCCACCAT
GTCGGTACCGCTGACTACCTCAGCATTCGGCCACGCGTTTCTGGCTAACTGTGAACGCGAGCAGATCCAC
CTGGCGGGCTCCATTCAGCCGCACGGTATCCTGCTGGCTGTGAAAGAGCCGGACAACGTGGTGATCCAGG
CTTCTATTAACGCTGCGGAGTTCCTGAACACCAACTCTGTTGTTGGCCGTCCGCTGCGTGACCTGGGCGG
CGATCTGCCTTTGCAGATCCTGCCGCACCTGAACGGCCCGCTGCACCTGGCTCCGATGACCCTGCGTTGT
ACCGTGGGTTCTCCGCCGCGTCGTGTGGACTGTACCATTCATCGTCCGTCTAACGGCGGCCTGATCGTAG
AACTGGAACCAGCAACCAAGACCACTAACATTGCGCCGGCTCTGGACGGTGCGTTTCATCGTATCACTTC
TTCATCCTCCCTGATGGGCCTGTGTGACGAAACCGCGACTATTATCCGTGAGATTACTGGCTACGACCGT
GTGATGGTAGTACGTTTCGATGAAGAGGGTAATGGCCAAATTCTGTCCGAACGTCGTCGTGCGGACCTGG
AAGCGTTCCTGGGTAACCGCTACCCGGCGTCTACTATTCCGCAGATCGCTCGTCGCCTGTACGAACATAA
CCGTGTTCGCCTGCTGGTAGATGTGAACTATACTCCGGTTCCGCTACAGCCGCGCATCAGCCCGCTGAAC
GGTCGTGATCTGGATATGTCCCTGTCTTGCCTGCGCTCTATGTCCCCGTGCCACCAGAAATACATGCAGG
ACATGGGCGTTGGCGCGACCCTGGTTTGCTCTCTGATGGTGTCTGGTCGTCTGTGGGGTCTGATCGCTTG
CCACCACTACGAACCGCGCTTCGTTCCGTTCCACATTCGCGCTGCTGGCGAAGCGCTGGCGGAAACTTGT
GCGATCCGCATCGCGACGCTGGAGAGCTTTGCACAGTCTCAGTCCAAATGATGTACAAGTAAAGCACGTG
CTACGAGATTTCGATTCCACCGCCGCCTTCTATGAAAGGTTGGGCTTCGGAATCGTTTTCCGGGACGCCG
GCTGGATGATCCTCCAGCGCGGGGATCTCATGCTGGAGTTCTTCGCCCACCCCAACTTGTTTATTGCAGC
TTATAATGGTTACAAATAAAGCAATAGCATCACAAATTTCACAAATAAAGCATTTTTTTCACTGCATTCT
AGTTGTGGTTTGTCCAAACTCATCAATGTATCTTATCATGTCTGTATACCGTCGACCTCTAGCTAGAGCT
TGGCGTAATCATGGTCATAGCTGTTTCCTGTGTGAAATTGTTATCCGCTCACAATTCCACACAACATACG
AGCCGGAAGCATAAAGTGTAAAGCCTGGGGTGCCTAATGAGTGAGCTAACTCACATTAATTGCGTTGCGC
TCACTGCCCGCTTTCCAGTCGGGAAACCTGTCGTGCCAGCTGCATTAATGAATCGGCCAACGCGCGGGGA
GAGGCGGTTTGCGTATTGGGCGCTCTTCCGCTTCCTCGCTCACTGACTCGCTGCGCTCGGTCGTTCGGCT
GCGGCGAGCGGTATCAGCTCACTCAAAGGCGGTAATACGGTTATCCACAGAATCAGGGGATAACGCAGGA
AAGAACATGTGAGCAAAAGGCCAGCAAAAGGCCAGGAACCGTAAAAAGGCCGCGTTGCTGGCGTTTTTCC
ATAGGCTCCGCCCCCCTGACGAGCATCACAAAAATCGACGCTCAAGTCAGAGGTGGCGAAACCCGACAGG
ACTATAAAGATACCAGGCGTTTCCCCCTGGAAGCTCCCTCGTGCGCTCTCCTGTTCCGACCCTGCCGCTT
ACCGGATACCTGTCCGCCTTTCTCCCTTCGGGAAGCGTGGCGCTTTCTCATAGCTCACGCTGTAGGTATC
TCAGTTCGGTGTAGGTCGTTCGCTCCAAGCTGGGCTGTGTGCACGAACCCCCCGTTCAGCCCGACCGCTG
CGCCTTATCCGGTAACTATCGTCTTGAGTCCAACCCGGTAAGACACGACTTATCGCCACTGGCAGCAGCC
ACTGGTAACAGGATTAGCAGAGCGAGGTATGTAGGCGGTGCTACAGAGTTCTTGAAGTGGTGGCCTAACT
ACGGCTACACTAGAAGAACAGTATTTGGTATCTGCGCTCTGCTGAAGCCAGTTACCTTCGGAAAAAGAGT
TGGTAGCTCTTGATCCGGCAAACAAACCACCGCTGGTAGCGGTGGTTTTTTTGTTTGCAAGCAGCAGATT
ACGCGCAGAAAAAAAGGATCTCAAGAAGATCCTTTGATCTTTTCTACGGGGTCTGACGCTCAGTGGAACG
AAAACTCACGTTAAGGGATTTTGGTCATGAGATTATCAAAAAGGATCTTCACCTAGATCCTTTTAAATTA
AAAATGAAGTTTTAAATCAATCTAAAGTATATATGAGTAAACTTGGTCTGACAGTTACCAATGCTTAATC
AGTGAGGCACCTATCTCAGCGATCTGTCTATTTCGTTCATCCATAGTTGCCTGACTCCCCGTCGTGTAGA
TAACTACGATACGGGAGGGCTTACCATCTGGCCCCAGTGCTGCAATGATACCGCGAGACCCACGCTCACC
GGCTCCAGATTTATCAGCAATAAACCAGCCAGCCGGAAGGGCCGAGCGCAGAAGTGGTCCTGCAACTTTA
TCCGCCTCCATCCAGTCTATTAATTGTTGCCGGGAAGCTAGAGTAAGTAGTTCGCCAGTTAATAGTTTGC
GCAACGTTGTTGCCATTGCTACAGGCATCGTGGTGTCACGCTCGTCGTTTGGTATGGCTTCATTCAGCTC
CGGTTCCCAACGATCAAGGCGAGTTACATGATCCCCCATGTTGTGCAAAAAAGCGGTTAGCTCCTTCGGT
CCTCCGATCGTTGTCAGAAGTAAGTTGGCCGCAGTGTTATCACTCATGGTTATGGCAGCACTGCATAATT
CTCTTACTGTCATGCCATCCGTAAGATGCTTTTCTGTGACTGGTGAGTACTCAACCAAGTCATTCTGAGA
ATAGTGTATGCGGCGACCGAGTTGCTCTTGCCCGGCGTCAATACGGGATAATACCGCGCCACATAGCAGA
ACTTTAAAAGTGCTCATCATTGGAAAACGTTCTTCGGGGCGAAAACTCTCAAGGATCTTACCGCTGTTGA
GATCCAGTTCGATGTAACCCACTCGTGCACCCAACTGATCTTCAGCATCTTTTACTTTCACCAGCGTTTC
TGGGTGAGCAAAAACAGGAAGGCAAAATGCCGCAAAAAAGGGAATAAGGGCGACACGGAAATGTTGAATA
CTCATACTCTTCCTTTTTCAATATTATTGAAGCATTTATCAGGGTTATTGTCTCATGAGCGGATACATAT
TTGAATGTATTTAGAAAAATAAACAAATAGGGGTTCCGCGCACATTTCCCCGAAAAGTGCCACCTGACGT
C
